Addgene plasmid #127866: pAAV-hSyn-mCherry.3xFLAG.NOS1APC20-WPRE
Purpose: pAAV plasmid expressing an mCherry.3xFLAG.NOS1APC20 fusion protein under the hSyn promoter
Depositing lab: Florian Freudenberg. Depositing organization: Goethe-Universitaet Frankfurt am Main. Publication: Interaction of NOS1AP with the NOS-I PDZ domain: Implications for schizophrenia-related alterations in dendritic morphology. Candemir E, Kollert L, Weissflog L, Geis M, Muller A, Post AM, O'Leary A, Harro J, Reif A, Freudenberg F. Eur Neuropsychopharmacol. 2016 Apr;26(4):741-55. doi: 10.1016/j.euroneuro.2016.01.008. Epub 2016 Jan 28. PubMed 26861996.
Backbone
  Vector backbone: pAAV
  Backbone size w/o insert (bp): 5345
  Total vector size (bp): 5405
  Vector type: AAV
Growth in bacteria
  Bacterial resistance: Ampicillin, 100 μg/mL
  Growth temperature: 37°C
  Growth strain: NEB Stable
  Copy number: High Copy
Gene/Insert
  Gene/Insert name: Nos1ap (alt name: CAPON)
  Species: M. musculus (mouse)
  Insert size (bp): 1515
  Mutation: C-terminal 20 amino acids only
  GenBank ID: NM_001109985
  Entrez Gene: Nos1ap (a.k.a. 6330408P19Rik, Capon)
  Promoter: hSyn
  Tag / fusion protein: mCherry (N terminal on backbone); 3xFLAG (N terminal on backbone)
  Cloning method: Restriction Enzyme; 5′ cloning site NheI (not destroyed); 3′ cloning site HindIII (not destroyed)
  Sequencing primers: 5′ CCCCGTAATGCAGAAGAAGA; 3′ CATAGCGTAAAAGGAGCAACA
Resource information
  A portion of this plasmid was derived from a plasmid made by: The backbone was obtained from pAAV-hSyn-hChR2(H134R)-mCherry, a gift from Karl Deisseroth (Addgene plasmid # 26976). mCherry was amplified by PCR from pAAV-hSyn-hChR2(H134R)-mCherry, a gift from Karl Deisseroth (Addgene plasmid # 26976).
Terms and licenses: Academic/Nonprofit Terms; Industry Terms: Not Available to Industry
How to cite: pAAV-hSyn-mCherry.3xFLAG.NOS1APC20-WPRE was a gift from Florian Freudenberg (Addgene plasmid # 127866 ; http://n2t.net/addgene:127866 ; RRID:Addgene_127866)
