[The description below was written by a language model from this plasmid's Addgene catalogue record and pLannotate feature annotations shown in this document.]
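Description:
pAAV-hSyn-mCherry.3xFLAG.NOS1APC20-WPRE is an adeno-associated virus transfer plasmid built on a pAAV backbone, designed to express a tagged fragment of mouse Nos1ap (also called CAPON) in neurons. It is maintained in bacteria as a high-copy plasmid through a ColE1/pUC-type origin and selected with ampicillin via the β-lactamase gene. An f1 phage origin is also present in the backbone. The expression cassette is bounded by AAV2 inverted terminal repeats, which allow the intervening DNA to be replicated and packaged into recombinant AAV particles when helper functions are supplied. In the sequenced record the downstream ITR is annotated in full, while the upstream one is detected only as short fragments, which is common for these structured repeats in sequencing-based annotations.

Between the ITRs, the human synapsin I promoter confers neuron-specific transcription of a single open reading frame: mCherry at the N terminus, followed by a 3xFLAG epitope and then only the C-terminal 20 amino acids of Nos1ap. The annotated Nos1ap segment is about 60 bp, consistent with this truncation. The catalogue's insert size of 1515 bp appears to reflect the full-length coding region instead. A WPRE downstream of the coding sequence enhances transcript stability and expression, and a human growth hormone polyadenylation signal terminates the message. mCherry allows fluorescent identification of expressing cells, and 3xFLAG supports immunodetection or pull-down. Nos1ap is an adapter protein that binds neuronal nitric oxide synthase, and the associated study concerns its interaction with the NOS-I PDZ domain and effects on dendritic morphology, so the construct serves to express this short C-terminal region in neurons by transfection or viral delivery.
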