Features (pLannotate 1.2.2; 17 found; start..end, strand, type, name):
     12..39      +  repeat_region  AAV2 ITR (fragment): inverted terminal repeat of adeno-associated virus serotype 2 inverted
     68..95      +  repeat_region  AAV2 ITR (fragment): inverted terminal repeat of adeno-associated virus serotype 2 inverted
    175..622     +  promoter       hSyn promoter: human synapsin I promoter; confers neuron-specific expression (Kügler et al., 2003)
    636..653     +  misc_feature   MCS (fragment): pUC18/19 multiple cloning site
    660..1367    +  CDS            mCherry: mCherry is a basic (constitutively fluorescent) red fluorescent protein published in 2004, derived from Discosoma sp.. It is reported to be a very rapidly-maturing monomer with low acid sensitivity.
   1374..1439    +  CDS            3xFLAG: three tandem FLAG® epitope tags, followed by an enterokinase cleavage site
   1446..1505    +  CDS            Nos1ap (fragment): CAPON_MOUSE - Also known as Capon, Kiaa0464. Experimental evidence at protein level: Swiss-Prot protein existence level 1. Adapter protein involved in neuronal nitric-oxide (NO) synthesis regulation via its association with nNOS/NOS1. The complex formed with NOS1 and synapsins is necessary for specific NO and synapsin functions at a presynaptic level. Mediates an indirect interaction between NOS1 and RASD1 leading to enhance the ability of NOS1 to activate RASD1. Competes with DLG4 for interaction with NOS1, possibly affecting NOS1 activity by regulating the interaction between NOS1 and DLG4 (
   1521..2109    +  misc_feature   WPRE: woodchuck hepatitis virus posttranscriptional regulatory element
   2141..2617    +  polyA_signal   hGH poly(A) signal: human growth hormone polyadenylation signal
   2657..2797    +  repeat_region  AAV2 ITR: inverted terminal repeat of adeno-associated virus serotype 2 inverted
   2802..2853    -  misc_feature   bom (fragment): basis of mobility region from pBR322
   2872..3327    +  rep_origin     f1 ori (sequence partly withheld): f1 bacteriophage origin of replication; arrow indicates direction of (+) strand synthesis
   3328..3377    -  misc_feature   bom (fragment): basis of mobility region from pBR322
   3479..3514    -  CDS            rop (fragment): Rop protein, which maintains plasmids at low copy number; rop
   3609..3713    +  promoter       AmpR promoter: bla
   3714..4574    +  CDS            AmpR: β-lactamase; bla; confers resistance to ampicillin, carbenicillin, and related antibiotics
   4745..5333    +  rep_origin     ori: high-copy-number ColE1/pMB1/pBR322/pUC origin of replication
>Addgene plasmid #127866 | pAAV-hSyn-mCherry.3xFLAG.NOS1APC20-WPRE | addgene full sequence | sequence record 252405 | Addgene NGS Result
CCTGCAGGCAGCTGCGCGCTCGCTCGCTCACTGAGGCCGCCCGGGCGTCGGGCGACCTTTGGTCGCCCGG
CCTCAGTGAGCGAGCGAGCGCGCAGAGAGGGAGTGGCCAACTCCATCACTAGGGGTTCCTGCGGCCGCAC
GCGTGTGTCTAGACTGCAGAGGGCCCTGCGTATGAGTGCAAGTGGGTTTTAGGACCAGGATGAGGCGGGG
TGGGGGTGCCTACCTGACGACCGACCCCGACCCACTGGACAAGCACCCAACCCCCATTCCCCAAATTGCG
CATCCCCTATCAGAGAGGGGGAGGGGAAACAGGATGCGGCGAGGCGCGTGCGCACTGCCAGCTTCAGCAC
CGCGGACAGTGCCTTCGCCCCCGCCTGGCGGCGCGCGCCACCGCCGCCTCAGCACTGAAGGCGCGCTGAC
GTCACTCGCCGGTCCCCCGCAAACTCCCCTTCCCGGCCACCTTGGTCGCGTCCGCGCCGCCGCCGGCCCA
GCCGGACCGCACCACGCGAGGCGCGAGATAGGGGGGCACGGGCGCGACCATCTGCGCTGCGGCGCCGGCG
ACTCAGCGCTGCCTCAGTCTGCGGTGGGCAGCGGAGGAGTCGTGTCGTGCCTGAGAGCGCAGTCGAGAAG
GTACCGGATCCTCTAGAGTCGACGCCACCATGGTGAGCAAGGGCGAGGAGGATAACATGGCCATCATCAA
GGAGTTCATGCGCTTCAAGGTGCACATGGAGGGCTCCGTGAACGGCCACGAGTTCGAGATCGAGGGCGAG
GGCGAGGGCCGCCCCTACGAGGGCACCCAGACCGCCAAGCTGAAGGTGACCAAGGGTGGCCCCCTGCCCT
TCGCCTGGGACATCCTGTCCCCTCAGTTCATGTACGGCTCCAAGGCCTACGTGAAGCACCCCGCCGACAT
CCCCGACTACTTGAAGCTGTCCTTCCCCGAGGGCTTCAAGTGGGAGCGCGTGATGAACTTCGAGGACGGC
GGCGTGGTGACCGTGACCCAGGACTCCTCCCTGCAGGACGGCGAGTTCATCTACAAGGTGAAGCTGCGCG
GCACCAACTTCCCCTCCGACGGCCCCGTAATGCAGAAGAAGACCATGGGCTGGGAGGCCTCCTCCGAGCG
GATGTACCCCGAGGACGGCGCCCTGAAGGGCGAGATCAAGCAGAGGCTGAAGCTGAAGGACGGCGGCCAC
TACGACGCTGAGGTCAAGACCACCTACAAGGCCAAGAAGCCCGTGCAGCTGCCCGGCGCCTACAACGTCA
ACATCAAGTTGGACATCACCTCCCACAACGAGGACTACACCATCGTGGAACAGTACGAACGCGCCGAGGG
CCGCCACTCCACCGGCGGCATGGACGAGCTGTACAAGGAATTCGACTACAAAGACCATGACGGTGATTAT
AAAGATCATGATATTGATTACAAGGATGACGATGACAAGCTAGCTCTGCTCAATGTCTTACAGCGGCAGG
AGTTGGGTGACAGTTTGGATGATGAGATCGCCGTGTAGAAGCTTATCGATAATCAACCTCTGGATTACAA
AATTTGTGAAAGATTGACTGGTATTCTTAACTATGTTGCTCCTTTTACGCTATGTGGATACGCTGCTTTA
ATGCCTTTGTATCATGCTATTGCTTCCCGTATGGCTTTCATTTTCTCCTCCTTGTATAAATCCTGGTTGC
TGTCTCTTTATGAGGAGTTGTGGCCCGTTGTCAGGCAACGTGGCGTGGTGTGCACTGTGTTTGCTGACGC
AACCCCCACTGGTTGGGGCATTGCCACCACCTGTCAGCTCCTTTCCGGGACTTTCGCTTTCCCCCTCCCT
ATTGCCACGGCGGAACTCATCGCCGCCTGCCTTGCCCGCTGCTGGACAGGGGCTCGGCTGTTGGGCACTG
ACAATTCCGTGGTGTTGTCGGGGAAATCATCGTCCTTTCCTTGGCTGCTCGCCTATGTTGCCACCTGGAT
TCTGCGCGGGACGTCCTTCTGCTACGTCCCTTCGGCCCTCAATCCAGCGGACCTTCCTTCCCGCGGCCTG
CTGCCGGCTCTGCGGCCTCTTCCGCGTCTTCGCCTTCGCCCTCAGACGAGTCGGATCTCCCTTTGGGCCG
CCTCCCCGCATCGATACCGAGCGCTGCTCGAGAGATCTACGGGTGGCATCCCTGTGACCCCTCCCCAGTG
CCTCTCCTGGCCCTGGAAGTTGCCACTCCAGTGCCCACCAGCCTTGTCCTAATAAAATTAAGTTGCATCA
TTTTGTCTGACTAGGTGTCCTTCTATAATATTATGGGGTGGAGGGGGGTGGTATGGAGCAAGGGGCAAGT
TGGGAAGACAACCTGTAGGGCCTGCGGGGTCTATTGGGAACCAAGCTGGAGTGCAGTGGCACAATCTTGG
CTCACTGCAATCTCCGCCTCCTGGGTTCAAGCGATTCTCCTGCCTCAGCCTCCCGAGTTGTTGGGATTCC
AGGCATGCATGACCAGGCTCAGCTAATTTTTGTTTTTTTGGTAGAGACGGGGTTTCACCATATTGGCCAG
GCTGGTCTCCAACTCCTAATCTCAGGTGATCTACCCACCTTGGCCTCCCAAATTGCTGGGATTACAGGCG
TGAACCACTGCTCCCTTCCCTGTCCTTCTGATTTTGTAGGTAACCACGTGCGGACCGAGCGGCCGCAGGA
ACCCCTAGTGATGGAGTTGGCCACTCCCTCTCTGCGCGCTCGCTCGCTCACTGAGGCCGGGCGACCAAAG
GTCGCCCGACGCCCGGGCTTTGCCCGGGCGGCCTCAGTGAGCGAGCGAGCGCGCAGCTGCCTGCAGGGGC
GCCTGATGCGGTATTTTCTCCTTACGCATCTGTGCGGTATTTCACACCGCATA
[95 nt withheld, positions 2854-2948]
T
[46 nt withheld, positions 2950-2995]
C
[141 nt withheld, positions 2997-3137]
CCTTTGACGTTGGAGTCCACGTTCTTT
[37 nt withheld, positions 3165-3201]
ACTCTATCTCGGGCTATTCTTTTGATTTATAAGGGATTTTGCCGATTTCGGTCTATTGGTTAAAAAATGA
GCTGATTTAACAAAAATTTAACGCGAATTTTAACAAAATATTAACGTTTACAATTTTATGGTGCACTCTC
AGTACAATCTGCTCTGATGCCGCATAGTTAAGCCAGCCCCGACACCCGCCAACACCCGCTGACGCGCCCT
GACGGGCTTGTCTGCTCCCGGCATCCGCTTACAGACAAGCTGTGACCGTCTCCGGGAGCTGCATGTGTCA
GAGGTTTTCACCGTCATCACCGAAACGCGCGAGACGAAAGGGCCTCGTGATACGCCTATTTTTATAGGTT
AATGTCATGATAATAATGGTTTCTTAGACGTCAGGTGGCACTTTTCGGGGAAATGTGCGCGGAACCCCTA
TTTGTTTATTTTTCTAAATACATTCAAATATGTATCCGCTCATGAGACAATAACCCTGATAAATGCTTCA
ATAATATTGAAAAAGGAAGAGTATGAGTATTCAACATTTCCGTGTCGCCCTTATTCCCTTTTTTGCGGCA
TTTTGCCTTCCTGTTTTTGCTCACCCAGAAACGCTGGTGAAAGTAAAAGATGCTGAAGATCAGTTGGGTG
CACGAGTGGGTTACATCGAACTGGATCTCAACAGCGGTAAGATCCTTGAGAGTTTTCGCCCCGAAGAACG
TTTTCCAATGATGAGCACTTTTAAAGTTCTGCTATGTGGCGCGGTATTATCCCGTATTGACGCCGGGCAA
GAGCAACTCGGTCGCCGCATACACTATTCTCAGAATGACTTGGTTGAGTACTCACCAGTCACAGAAAAGC
ATCTTACGGATGGCATGACAGTAAGAGAATTATGCAGTGCTGCCATAACCATGAGTGATAACACTGCGGC
CAACTTACTTCTGACAACGATCGGAGGACCGAAGGAGCTAACCGCTTTTTTGCACAACATGGGGGATCAT
GTAACTCGCCTTGATCGTTGGGAACCGGAGCTGAATGAAGCCATACCAAACGACGAGCGTGACACCACGA
TGCCTGTAGCAATGGCAACAACGTTGCGCAAACTATTAACTGGCGAACTACTTACTCTAGCTTCCCGGCA
ACAATTAATAGACTGGATGGAGGCGGATAAAGTTGCAGGACCACTTCTGCGCTCGGCCCTTCCGGCTGGC
TGGTTTATTGCTGATAAATCTGGAGCCGGTGAGCGTGGGTCTCGCGGTATCATTGCAGCACTGGGGCCAG
ATGGTAAGCCCTCCCGTATCGTAGTTATCTACACGACGGGGAGTCAGGCAACTATGGATGAACGAAATAG
ACAGATCGCTGAGATAGGTGCCTCACTGATTAAGCATTGGTAACTGTCAGACCAAGTTTACTCATATATA
CTTTAGATTGATTTAAAACTTCATTTTTAATTTAAAAGGATCTAGGTGAAGATCCTTTTTGATAATCTCA
TGACCAAAATCCCTTAACGTGAGTTTTCGTTCCACTGAGCGTCAGACCCCGTAGAAAAGATCAAAGGATC
TTCTTGAGATCCTTTTTTTCTGCGCGTAATCTGCTGCTTGCAAACAAAAAAACCACCGCTACCAGCGGTG
GTTTGTTTGCCGGATCAAGAGCTACCAACTCTTTTTCCGAAGGTAACTGGCTTCAGCAGAGCGCAGATAC
CAAATACTGTTCTTCTAGTGTAGCCGTAGTTAGGCCACCACTTCAAGAACTCTGTAGCACCGCCTACATA
CCTCGCTCTGCTAATCCTGTTACCAGTGGCTGCTGCCAGTGGCGATAAGTCGTGTCTTACCGGGTTGGAC
TCAAGACGATAGTTACCGGATAAGGCGCAGCGGTCGGGCTGAACGGGGGGTTCGTGCACACAGCCCAGCT
TGGAGCGAACGACCTACACCGAACTGAGATACCTACAGCGTGAGCTATGAGAAAGCGCCACGCTTCCCGA
AGGGAGAAAGGCGGACAGGTATCCGGTAAGCGGCAGGGTCGGAACAGGAGAGCGCACGAGGGAGCTTCCA
GGGGGAAACGCCTGGTATCTTTATAGTCCTGTCGGGTTTCGCCACCTCTGACTTGAGCGTCGATTTTTGT
GATGCTCGTCAGGGGGGCGGAGCCTATGGAAAAACGCCAGCAACGCGGCCTTTTTACGGTTCCTGGCCTT
TTGCTGGCCTTTTGCTCACATGT
